>Addgene plasmid #57516 | mEos4b-Nup50-N-10 | depositor partial sequence | sequence record 88657 | insert sequence
GACGGTCAGATCCGCTAGCGATGCCACCATGGCCAAAAGAAATGCCGAGAAGGAACTGACAGATAGGAAT
TGGGATCAAGAAGATGAAGCTGAAGAGGTGGGAACATTCTCCATGGCCAGTGAGGAAGTCTTGAAGAATA
GAGCCATAAAGAAAGCAAAGCGCAGAAATGTTGGATTTGAATCTGACACTGGAGGAGCCTTTAAAGGTTT
TAAAGGTTTGGTGGTACCTTCTGGAGGAGGACGCTTTTCTGGATTTGGTAGTGGCGCTGGAGGGAAGCCT
CTGGAAGGACTGTCGAATGGAAACAACATAACCAGTGCCCCTCCCTTCGCCAGTGCAAAGGCAGCGGCAG
ATCCCAAGGTAGCCTTTGGTTCTCTTGCTGCAAATGGCCCTACCACCTTGGTTGATAAAGTTTCAAATCC
CAAAACTAATGGGGACAGTCAGCAGCCCTCCTCCTCTGGCCTTGCTTCCAGTAAAGCTTGTGTCGGAAAT
GCCTATCACAAGCAGTTGGCCGCCTTGAACTGCTCCGTGCGGGATTGGATAGTGAAGCACGTGAATACAA
ACCCCCTCTGTGATCTGACACCTATCTTTAAAGACTATGAGAAATATTTAGCAAACATTGAACAGCAACA
CGGGAACAGTGGCAGGAATTCTGAAAGTGAATCTAACAAAGTGGCAGCTGAAACACAGTCTCCTTCCCTT
TTTGGCTCAACAAAATTACAGCAAGAGTCAACGTTTTTGTTTCATGGCAACAAAACTGAAGATACACCTG
ACAAGAAGATGGAGGTGGCATCTGAAAAGAAAACGGACCCATCATCACTAGGAGCGACAAGTGCCTCATT
TAATTTCGGCAAGAAAGTTGATAGCTCTGTTTTGGGCTCATTAAGCTCTGTCCCCCTGACTGGATTTTCT
TTCTCCCCTGGAAACTCCAGTTTATTTGGCAAAGATACTACCCAGAGTAAACCAGTCTCTTCACCATTTC
CCACTAAACCATTGGAGGGCCAAGCAGAAGGTGACAGTGGTGAATGCAAAGGTGGAGATGAAGAAGAGAA
TGATGAGCCACCCAAAGTAGTAGTTACCGAAGTAAAAGAAGAAGACGCTTTTTACTCCAAAAAGTGTAAA
CTGTTTTACAAGAAAGACAATGAGTTTAAAGAGAAAGGCATAGGTACTCTGCATTTAAAACCTACAGCAA
ATCAGAAGACACAGCTTTTGGTGCGGGCAGACACCAATTTAGGCAACATATTGCTGAACGTTCTGATTCC
ACCCAATATGCCATGTACGCGAACAGGGAAGAATAACGTTCTTATCGTCTGTGTTCCAAATCCACCAATT
GACGAGAAGAATGCCACCATGCCAGTCACCATGTTGATTCGGGTAAAAACCAGCGAGGATGCAGACGAGT
TGCACAAAATTTTACTGGAGAAAAAGGATGCCAGCTCCGGAGGGGATCCACCGGTCGCCACCATGGTGAG
TGCGATTAAGCCAGACATGAGGATCAAACTCCGTATGGAAGGCAACGTAAACGGGCACCACTTTGTGATC
GACGGAGATGGTACAGGCAAGCCTTATGAGGGAAAACAGACCATGGATCTTGAAGTCAAAGAGGGCGGAC
CTCTGCCTTTTGCCTTTGATATCCTGACCACTGCATTCCATTACGGCAACAGGGTATTCGTGAAATATCC
AGACAACATACAAGACTATTTTAAGCAGTCGTTTCCTAAGGGGTATTCGTGGGAACGAAGCTTGACTTTC
GAAGACGGGGGCATTTGCAATGCCAGAAACGACATAACAATGGAAGGGGACACTTTCTATAATAAAGTTC
GATTTTATGGTACCAACTTTCCCGCCAATGGTCCAGTTATGCAGAAGAAGACGCTGAAATGGGAGCCCTC
CACTGAGAAAATGTATGTGCGTGATGGAGTGCTGACGGGTGATATTGAGATGGCTTTGTTGCTTGAAGGA
AATGCCCATTACCGATGTGACTTCAGAACTACTTACAAAGCTAAGGAGAAGGGTGTCAAGTTACCAGGCG
CCCACTTTGTGGACCACGCCATTGAGATTTTAAGCCATGACAAAGATTACAACAAGGTTAAGCTGTATGA
GCATGCTGTTGCTCATTCTGGATTGCCTGACAATGCCAGACGATAAGCGGCCGCGACTCTAGATCATAAT
CAGCCATACCACATTGTG
