>Addgene plasmid #57516 | mEos4b-Nup50-N-10 | addgene partial sequence | sequence record 114387 | SV40pA-R 5'-GAAATTTGTGATGCTATTGC-3'
AACAGTTAACAACAACAATTGCATTCATTTTATGTTTCAGGTTCAGGGGGAGGTGTGGGAGGTTTTTTAA
AGCAAGTAAAACCTCTACAAATGTGGTATGGCTGATTATGATCTAGAGTCGCGGCCGCTTATCGTCTGGC
ATTGTCAGGCAATCCAGAATGAGCAACAGCATGCTCATACAGCTTAACCTTGTTGTAATCTTTGTCATGG
CTTAAAATCTCAATGGCGTGGTCCACAAAGTGGGCGCCTGGTAACTTGACACCCTTCTCCTTAGCTTTGT
AAGTAGTTCTGAAGTCACATCGGTAATGGGCATTTCCTTCAAGCAACAAAGCCATCTCAATATCACCCGT
CAGCACTCCATCACGCACATACATTTTCTCAGTGGAGGGCTCCCATTTCAGCGTCTTCTTCTGCATAACT
GGACCATTGGCGGGAAAGTTGGTACCATAAAATCGAACTTTATTATAGAAAGTGTCCCCTTCCATTGTTA
TGTCGTTTCTGGCATTGCAAATGCCCCCGTCTTCGAAAGTCAAGCTTCGTTCCCACGAATACCCCTTAGG
AAACGACTGCTTAAAATAGTCTTGTATGTTGTCTGGATATTTCACGAATACCCTGTTGCCGTAATGGAAT
GCAGTGGTCAGGATATCAAAGGCAAAAGGCAGAGGTCCGCCCTCTTTGACTTCAAGATCCATGGTCTGTT
TTCCCTCATAAGGCTTGCCTGTACCATCTCCGTCGATCACAAAGTGGTGCCCGTTTACGTTGCCTTCCAT
