[The description below was written by a language model from this plasmid's Addgene catalogue record.]
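Description:
mEos4b-Nup50-N-10 is a mammalian expression plasmid built on the mEos4b-N1 backbone (about 4.75 kb without the insert), an N1-style fusion vector in which the gene of interest is placed upstream of the fluorescent protein. It is maintained in E. coli as a high-copy plasmid under kanamycin selection. It also carries a neomycin resistance marker, so transfected mammalian cells can be selected with G418. No feature table is provided, and the record does not name the origin of replication or give other backbone details. The use of an SV40 polyA reverse sequencing primer suggests that an SV40 polyadenylation signal lies downstream of the expression cassette.

The insert is human NUP50 (also known as NPAP60 or NPAP60L), a nuclear pore-associated nucleoporin, expressed from the CMV promoter for strong constitutive expression in mammalian cells. mEos4b is fused to the C terminus of Nup50. The "N-10" in the name probably denotes a 10-residue linker between the two proteins, though the record does not say so. mEos4b is a green-to-red photoconvertible fluorescent protein. The two recorded spectral pairs correspond to its green state (excitation 505 nm, emission 516 nm) and its red state after photoconversion (excitation 569 nm, emission 581 nm).

The stated purpose of the construct is to serve as a localization marker for the nuclear pore. Because the tag is photoconvertible, such a fusion is generally suited to live- or fixed-cell fluorescence imaging, including photoconversion tracking and single-molecule localization microscopy of nuclear pore complexes. The record itself does not list specific applications, and the cloning method is recorded as unknown.
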