Addgene plasmid #57516: mEos4b-Nup50-N-10
Purpose: Localization: Nuclear Pore, Excitation: 505 / 569, Emission: 516 / 581
Depositing lab: Michael Davidson & Loren Looger. Depositing organization: Florida State University, Tallahassee.
Backbone
  Vector backbone: mEos4b-N1
  Backbone size w/o insert (bp): 4750
  Vector type: Mammalian Expression
  Selectable markers: Neomycin (select with G418)
Growth in bacteria
  Bacterial resistance: Kanamycin, 50 μg/mL
  Growth temperature: 37°C
  Growth strain: DH5alpha
  Copy number: High Copy
Gene/Insert
  Gene/Insert name: Nup50 (alt name: NM_007172.3)
  Species: H. sapiens (human)
  Entrez Gene: NUP50 (a.k.a. NPAP60, NPAP60L)
  Promoter: CMV
  Tag / fusion protein: mEos4b (C terminal on backbone)
  Cloning method: Unknown
  Sequencing primers: 5′ CMV-F; 3′ SV40pA-R
Terms and licenses: Academic/Nonprofit Terms; Industry Terms
Depositor comments: . Excitation = 505 / 569; Emission = 516 / 581
How to cite: mEos4b-Nup50-N-10 was a gift from Michael Davidson & Loren Looger (Addgene plasmid # 57516 ; http://n2t.net/addgene:57516 ; RRID:Addgene_57516)
